>Addgene plasmid #62848 | pReporter_13_switchBP | depositor full sequence | sequence record 103751 | pReporter_13_switchBP sequence 4304 bps
AGGTAGAGACCCACGAGGCAGACCTCAGCGCTAGCGGAGTGTATACTGGCTTACTATGTTGGCACTGATG
AGGGTGTCAGTGAAGTGCTTCATGTGGCAGGAGAAAAAAGGCTGCACCGGTGCGTCAGCAGAATATGTGA
TACAGGATATATTCCGCTTCCTCGCTCACTGACTCGCTACGCTCGGTCGTTCGACTGCGGCGAGCGGAAA
TGGCTTACGAACGGGGCGGAGATTTCCTGGAAGATGCCAGGAAGATACTTAACAGGGAAGTGAGAGGGCC
GCGGCAAAGCCGTTTTTCCATAGGCTCCGCCCCCCTGACAAGCATCACGAAATCTGACGCTCAAATCAGT
GGTGGCGAAACCCGACAGGACTATAAAGATACCAGGCGTTTCCCCTGGCGGCTCCCTCGTGCGCTCTCCT
GTTCCTGCCTTTCGGTTTACCGGTGTCATTCCGCTGTTATGGCCGCGTTTGTCTCATTCCACGCCTGACA
CTCAGTTCCGGGTAGGCAGTTCGCTCCAAGCTGGACTGTATGCACGAACCCCCCGTTCAGTCCGACCGCT
GCGCCTTATCCGGTAACTATCGTCTTGAGTCCAACCCGGAAAGACATGCAAAAGCACCACTGGCAGCAGC
CACTGGTAATTGATTTAGAGGAGTTAGTCTTGAAGTCATGCGCCGGTTAAGGCTAAACTGAAAGGACAAG
TTTTGGTGACTGCGCTCCTCCAAGCCAGTTACCTCGGTTCAAAGAGTTGGTAGCTCAGAGAACCTTCGAA
AAACCGCCCTGCAAGGCGGTTTTTTCGTTTTCAGAGCAAGAGATTACGCGCAGACCAAAACGATCTCAAG
AAGATCATCTTATTAAGGGGTCTGACGCTCAGTGGAACGAAAAGTATATATGAGTAAACTTGGTCTGACA
GCTCGAGGCTTGGATTCTCACCAATAAAAAACGCCCGGCGGCAACCGAGCGTTCTGAACAAATCCAGATG
GAGTTCTGAGGTCATTACTGGATCTATCAACAGGAGTCCAAGCGAGCTCGATATCAAATTACGCCCCGCC
CTGCCACTCATCGCAGTACTGTTGTAATTCATTAAGCATTCTGCCGACATGGAAGCCATCACAAACGGCA
TGATGAACCTGAATCGCCAGCGGCATCAGCACCTTGTCGCCTTGCGTATAATATTTGCCCATGGTGAAAA
CGGGGGCGAAGAAGTTGTCCATATTGGCCACGTTTAAATCAAAACTGGTGAAACTCACCCAGGGATTGGC
TGAGACGAAAAACATATTCTCAATAAACCCTTTAGGGAAATAGGCCAGGTTTTCACCGTAACACGCCACA
TCTTGCGAATATATGTGTAGAAACTGCCGGAAATCGTCGTGGTATTCACTCCAGAGCGATGAAAACGTTT
CAGTTTGCTCATGGAAAACGGTGTAACAAGGGTGAACACTATCCCATATCACCAGCTCACCGTCTTTCAT
TGCCATACGAAATTCCGGATGAGCATTCATCAGGCGGGCAAGAATGTGAATAAAGGCCGGATAAAACTTG
TGCTTATTTTTCTTTACGGTCTTTAAAAAGGCCGTAATATCCAGCTGAACGGTCTGGTTATAGGTACATT
GAGCAACTGACTGAAATGCCTCAAAATGTTCTTTACGATGCCATTGGGATATATCAACGGTGGTATATCC
AGTGATTTTTTTCTCCATTTTAGCTTCCTTAGCTCCTGAAAATCTCGATAACTCAAAAAATACGCCCGGT
AGTGATCTTATTTCATTATGGTGAAAGTTGGAACCTCTTACGTGCCCGATCAACTCGCGCGTTTGCCACC
TGACGTCTAAGAAAAGGAATATTCAGCAATTTGCCCGTGCCGAAGAAAGGCCCACCCGTGAAGGTGAGCC
AGTGAGTTGATTGTGCCACCTGACGTCTAAGAAACCATTATTATCATGACATTAACCTATAAAAATAGGC
GTATCACGAGGCAGAATTTCAGATAAAAAAAATCCTTAGCTTTCGCTAAGGATGATTTCTGGAATTCGCG
GCCGCTTCTAGAGTTTACAGCTAGCTCAGTCCTAGGTATTATGCTAGCTACTAGAGTCACACAGGAAAGT
ACTAGATGGCTTCCTCCGAAGACGTTATCAAAGAGTTCATGCGTTTCAAAGTTCGTATGGAAGGTTCCGT
TAACGGTCACGAGTTCGAAATCGAAGGTGAAGGTGAAGGTCGTCCGTACGAAGGTACCCAGACCGCTAAA
CTGAAAGTTACCAAAGGTGGTCCGCTGCCGTTCGCTTGGGACATCCTGTCCCCGCAGTTCCAGTACGGTT
CCAAAGCTTACGTTAAACACCCGGCTGACATCCCGGACTACCTGAAACTGTCCTTCCCGGAAGGTTTCAA
ATGGGAACGTGTTATGAACTTCGAAGACGGTGGTGTTGTTACCGTTACCCAGGACTCCTCCCTGCAAGAC
GGTGAGTTCATCTACAAAGTTAAACTGCGTGGTACCAACTTCCCGTCCGACGGTCCGGTTATGCAGAAAA
AAACCATGGGTTGGGAAGCTTCCACCGAACGTATGTACCCGGAAGACGGTGCTCTGAAAGGTGAAATCAA
AATGCGTCTGAAACTGAAAGACGGTGGTCACTACGACGCTGAAGTTAAAACCACCTACATGGCTAAAAAA
CCGGTTCAGCTGCCGGGTGCTTACAAAACCGACATCAAACTGGACATCACCTCCCACAACGAAGACTACA
CCATCGTTGAACAGTACGAACGTGCTGAAGGTCGTCACTCCACCGGTGCTTAATAATACTAGAGCCAGGC
ATCAAATAAAACGAAAGGCTCAGTCGAAAGACTGGGCCTTTCGTTTTATCTGTTGTTTGTCGGTGAACGC
TCTCTACTAGAGTCACACTGGCTCACCTTCGGGTGGGCCTTTCTGCGTTTATATACTAGTAGCGGCCGCT
GCAGTCCGGCAAAAAAACGGGCAAGGTGTCACCACCCTGCCCTTTTTCTTTAAAACCGAAAAGATTACTT
CGCGTTATGCAGGCTTCCTCGCTCACTGACTCGCTGCGCTCGGTCGTTCGGCTGCGGCGAGCGGTATCAG
CTCACTCAAAGGCGGTAATTTGACAGCTAGCTCAGTCCTAGGTATAATGCTAGCAGTTCGATGAGAGCGA
TAACCAATAACGGTTGTATTTGTAGAACTTGACCAGTTGTTTTAGTAACATAAATACAACTCCGAATATT
AAGCGTAGTTTTCGTCGTTTGCTGCAGGCCTTTTGTATAGTTCATCCATGCCATGTGTAATCCCAGCAGC
TGTTACAAACTCAAGAAGGACCATGTGGTCTCTCTTTTCGTTGGGATCTTTCGAAAGGGCAGATTGTGTG
GACAGGTAATGGTTGTCTGGTAAAAGGACAGGGCCATCGCCAATTGGAGTATTTTGTTGATAATGGTCTG
CTAGTTGAACGCTTCCATCTTCAATGTTGTGTCTAATTTTGAAGTTAACTTTGATTCCATTCTTTTGTTT
GTCTGCCATGATGTATACATTGTGTGAGTTATAGTTGTATTCCAACTTGTGTCCAAGAATGTTTCCATCT
TCTTTAAAATCAATACCTTTTAACTCGATTCTATTAACAAGTGTATCACCTTCAAACTTGACTTCAGCAC
GTGTCTTATAGTTCCCGTCATCTTTGAAAAATATAGTTCTTTCCTGTACATAACCTTCGGGCATGGCACT
CTTGAAAAAGTCATGCCGTTTCATATGATCTGGGTATCTTGAAAAGCATTGAACACCATAAGTCAAAGTA
GTGACAAGTGTTGGCCATGGAACAGGTAGTTTTCCAGTAGTGCAAATAAATTTAAGGGTAAGTTTTCCGT
ATGCTGCATCACCTTCACCCTCTCCACTGACAGAAAATTTGTGCCCATTAACATTACCATCTAATTCAAC
AAGAATTGGGACAACTCCAGTGAAAAGTTCTTCTCCTTTACTCATCTAGTATTTCTCCTCTTTCTCTAGA
TTAAACAAAATTATTTGTAGAGGCTGTTTCGTCCTCACGGACTCATCAGACCGGAAAGCACATCCGGTGA
CAGCTACTCACATGGATTGCTTATATTTACAGGACCAACTGGATCTGGAAAAACAACAACAATGTATGCG
TCTAGGGCGGCGGATTTGTCCTACTCAGGAGAGCGTTCACCGACAAACAACAGATAAAACGAAAGGCCCA
GTCTTTCGACTGAGCCTTTCGTTTTATTTGATGCCACGCGTACCATGGGACTAGGGCCCATACCCAAAAA
AAAACCCCGCCCCTGACAGGGCGGGGTTTTTTTT
Features (pLannotate 1.2.2; 21 found; start..end, strand, type, name):
     27..53      +  misc_feature   bom (fragment): basis of mobility region from pBR322
    152..207     -  rep_origin     RSF ori (fragment): Plasmids containing the RSF 1030 origin of replication can be propagated in E. coli cells that contain additional plasmids with compatible origins.
    295..839     -  rep_origin     p15A ori: Plasmids containing the medium-copy-number p15A origin of replication can be propagated in E. coli cells that contain a second plasmid with the ColE1 origin.
    924..1018    -  terminator     lambda t0 terminator: transcription terminator from phage lambda
   1042..1698    -  CDS            cat: CAT_ECOLX - Experimental evidence at protein level: Swiss-Prot protein existence level 1. This enzyme is an effector of chloramphenicol resistance in bacteria. From Escherichia coli. This protein is used as a marker in many commonly used cloning vectors, such as pACYC184.
   1699..1796    -  promoter       cat promoter: promoter of the E. coli cat gene encoding chloramphenicol acetyltransferase
   1861..1890    -  terminator     T3Te terminator: phage T3 early transcription terminator
   1976..2019    -  terminator     bacterial terminator: putative bacterial transcription terminator
   2022..2043    +  misc_feature   BioBrick prefix: BioBrick prefix for parts that do not start with "ATG"
   2047..2078    +  promoter       J23119 promoter (fragment): bacterial promoter (Registry of Standard Biological Parts BBa J23119)
   2106..2780    +  CDS            mRFP1: mRFP1 is a basic (constitutively fluorescent) red fluorescent protein published in 2002, derived from Discosoma sp.. It is reported to be a somewhat slowly-maturing monomer with low acid sensitivity.
   2803..2874    +  terminator     rrnB T1 terminator: transcription terminator T1 from the E. coli rrnB gene
   2890..2917    +  terminator     T7Te terminator: phage T7 early transcription terminator
   2924..2944    +  misc_feature   BioBrick suffix: universal suffix for all parts
   2945..3004    +  terminator     his operon terminator: This putative transcriptin terminator from the E. coli his operon has a 2-bp deletion introduced during synthesis. Its efficiency has not been determined.
   3100..3134    +  promoter       J23119 promoter: bacterial promoter (Registry of Standard Biological Parts BBa J23119)
   3221..3242    -  CDS            ssrA tag (LVA) (fragment): C-terminal peptide that mediates degradation in bacteria through the ClpXP and ClpAP proteases (McGinness et al., 2006) mutant LVA variant that confers accelerated degradation under some conditions (Andersen et al., 1998)
   3252..3965    -  CDS            GFP: green fluorescent protein
   4014..4063    -  misc_RNA       sTRSV HHRz: hammerhead ribozyme from the tobacco ringspot virus satellite RNA (Khvorova et al., 2003)
   4065..4130    +  CDS            comGA (fragment): COMGA_BACSU - Also known as comG1. Experimental evidence at protein level: Swiss-Prot protein existence level 1. Required for uptake of DNA by competent cells. From Bacillus subtilis (strain 168).
   4144..4230    -  terminator     rrnB T1 terminator: Escherichia coli rrnB; transcription terminator T1 from the E. coli rrnB gene
