>Addgene plasmid #62848 | pReporter_13_switchBP | addgene full sequence | sequence record 107127 | Addgene Assembled Sequence
AGGTAGAGACCCACGAGGCAGACCTCAGCGCTAGCGGAGTGTATACTGGCTTACTATGTTGGCACTGATG
AGGGTGTCAGTGAAGTGCTTCATGTGGCAGGAGAAAAAAGGCTGCACCGGTGCGTCAGCAGAATATGTGA
TACAGGATATATTCCGCTTCCTCGCTCACTGACTCGCTACGCTCGGTCGTTCGACTGCGGCGAGCGGAAA
TGGCTTACGAACGGGGCGGAGATTTCCTGGAAGATGCCAGGAAGATACTTAACAGGGAAGTGAGAGGGCC
GCGGCAAAGCCGTTTTTCCATAGGCTCCGCCCCCCTGACAAGCATCACGAAATCTGACGCTCAAATCAGT
GGTGGCGAAACCCGACAGGACTATAAAGATACCAGGCGTTTCCCCTGGCGGCTCCCTCGTGCGCTCTCCT
GTTCCTGCCTTTCGGTTTACCGGTGTCATTCCGCTGTTATGGCCGCGTTTGTCTCATTCCACGCCTGACA
CTCAGTTCCGGGTAGGCAGTTCGCTCCAAGCTGGACTGTATGCACGAACCCCCCGTTCAGTCCGACCGCT
GCGCCTTATCCGGTAACTATCGTCTTGAGTCCAACCCGGAAAGACATGCAAAAGCACCACTGGCAGCAGC
CACTGGTAATTGATTTAGAGGAGTTAGTCTTGAAGTCATGCGCCGGTTAAGGCTAAACTGAAAGGACAAG
TTTTGGTGACTGCGCTCCTCCAAGCCAGTTACCTCGGTTCAAAGAGTTGGTAGCTCAGAGAACCTTCGAA
AAACCGCCCTGCAAGGCGGTTTTTTCGTTTTCAGAGCAAGAGATTACGCGCAGACCAAAACGATCTCAAG
AAGATCATCTTATTAAGGGGTCTGACGCTCAGTGGAACGAAAAGTATATATGAGTAAACTTGGTCTGACA
GCTCGAGGCTTGGATTCTCACCAATAAAAAACGCCCGGCGGCAACCGAGCGTTCTGAACAAATCCAGATG
GAGTTCTGAGGTCATTACTGGATCTATCAACAGGAGTCCAAGCGAGCTCGATATCAAATTACGCCCCGCC
CTGCCACTCATCGCAGTACTGTTGTAATTCATTAAGCATTCTGCCGACATGGAAGCCATCACAAACGGCA
TGATGAACCTGAATCGCCAGCGGCATCAGCACCTTGTCGCCTTGCGTATAATATTTGCCCATGGTGAAAA
CGGGGGCGAAGAAGTTGTCCATATTGGCCACGTTTAAATCAAAACTGGTGAAACTCACCCAGGGATTGGC
TGAGACGAAAAACATATTCTCAATAAACCCTTTAGGGAAATAGGCCAGGTTTTCACCGTAACACGCCACA
TCTTGCGAATATATGTGTAGAAACTGCCGGAAATCGTCGTGGTATTCACTCCAGAGCGATGAAAACGTTT
CAGTTTGCTCATGGAAAACGGTGTAACAAGGGTGAACACTATCCCATATCACCAGCTCACCGTCTTTCAT
TGCCATACGAAATTCCGGATGAGCATTCATCAGGCGGGCAAGAATGTGAATAAAGGCCGGATAAAACTTG
TGCTTATTTTTCTTTACGGTCTTTAAAAAGGCCGTAATATCCAGCTGAACGGTCTGGTTATAGGTACATT
GAGCAACTGACTGAAATGCCTCAAAATGTTCTTTACGATGCCATTGGGATATATCAACGGTGGTATATCC
AGTGATTTTTTTCTCCATTTTAGCTTCCTTAGCTCCTGAAAATCTCGATAACTCAAAAAATACGCCCGGT
AGTGATCTTATTTCATTATGGTGAAAGTTGGAACCTCTTACGTGCCCGATCAACTCGCGCGTTTGCCACC
TGACGTCTAAGAAAAGGAATATTCAGCAATTTGCCCGTGCCGAAGAAAGGCCCACCCGTGAAGGTGAGCC
AGTGAGTTGATTGTGCCACCTGACGTCTAAGAAACCATTATTATCATGACATTAACCTATAAAAATAGGC
GTATCACGAGGCAGAATTTCAGATAAAAAAAATCCTTAGCTTTCGCTAAGGATGATTTCTGGAATTCGCG
GCCGCTTCTAGAGTTTACAGCTAGCTCAGTCCTAGGTATTATGCTAGCTACTAGAGTCACACAGGAAAGT
ACTAGATGGCTTCCTCCGAAGACGTTATCAAAGAGTTCATGCGTTTCAAAGTTCGTATGGAAGGTTCCGT
TAACGGTCACGAGTTCGAAATCGAAGGTGAAGGTGAAGGTCGTCCGTACGAAGGTACCCAGACCGCTAAA
CTGAAAGTTACCAAAGGTGGTCCGCTGCCGTTCGCTTGGGACATCCTGTCCCCGCAGTTCCAGTACGGTT
CCAAAGCTTACGTTAAACACCCGGCTGACATCCCGGACTACCTGAAACTGTCCTTCCCGGAAGGTTTCAA
ATGGGAACGTGTTATGAACTTCGAAGACGGTGGTGTTGTTACCGTTACCCAGGACTCCTCCCTGCAAGAC
GGTGAGTTCATCTACAAAGTTAAACTGCGTGGTACCAACTTCCCGTCCGACGGTCCGGTTATGCAGAAAA
AAACCATGGGTTGGGAAGCTTCCACCGAACGTATGTACCCGGAAGACGGTGCTCTGAAAGGTGAAATCAA
AATGCGTCTGAAACTGAAAGACGGTGGTCACTACGACGCTGAAGTTAAAACCACCTACATGGCTAAAAAA
CCGGTTCAGCTGCCGGGTGCTTACAAAACCGACATCAAACTGGACATCACCTCCCACAACGAAGACTACA
CCATCGTTGAACAGTACGAACGTGCTGAAGGTCGTCACTCCACCGGTGCTTAATAATACTAGAGCCAGGC
ATCAAATAAAACGAAAGGCTCAGTCGAAAGACTGGGCCTTTCGTTTTATCTGTTGTTTGTCGGTGAACGC
TCTCTACTAGAGTCACACTGGCTCACCTTCGGGTGGGCCTTTCTGCGTTTATATACTAGTAGCGGCAGCT
GCAGTCCGGCAAAAAAGGGCAAGGTGTCACCACCCTGCCCTTTTTCTTTAAAACCGAAAAGATTACTTCG
CGTTATGCAGGCTTCCTCGCTCACTGACTCGCTGCGCTCGGTCGTTCGGCTGCGGCGAGCGGTATCAGCT
CACTCAAAGGCGGTAATTTGACAGCTAGCTCAGTCCTAGGTATAATGCTAGCAGTTCGATGAGAGCGATA
ACCAATAACGGTTGTATTTGTAGAACTTGACCAGTTGTTTTAGTAACATAAATACAACTCCGAATATTAA
GCGTAGTTTTCGTCGTTTGCTGCAGGCCTTTTGTATAGTTCATCCATGCCATGTGTAATCCCAGCAGCTG
TTACAAACTCAAGAAGGACCATGTGGTCTCTCTTTTCGTTGGGATCTTTCGAAAGGGCAGATTGTGTGGA
CAGGTAATGGTTGTCTGGTAAAAGGACAGGGCCATCGCCAATTGGAGTATTTTGTTGATAATGGTCTGCT
AGTTGAACGCTTCCATCTTCAATGTTGTGTCTAATTTTGAAGTTAACTTTGATTCCATTCTTTTGTTTGT
CTGCCATGATGTATACATTGTGTGAGTTATAGTTGTATTCCAACTTGTGTCCAAGAATGTTTCCATCTTC
TTTAAAATCAATACCTTTTAACTCGATTCTATTAACAAGTGTATCACCTTCAAACTTGACTTCAGCACGT
GTCTTATAGTTCCCGTCATCTTTGAAAAATATAGTTCTTTCCTGTACATAACCTTCGGGCATGGCACTCT
TGAAAAAGTCATGCCGTTTCATATGATCTGGGTATCTTGAAAAGCATTGAACACCATAAGTCAAAGTAGT
GACAAGTGTTGGCCATGGAACAGGTAGTTTTCCAGTAGTGCAAATAAATTTAAGGGTAAGTTTTCCGTAT
GCTGCATCACCTTCACCCTCTCCACTGACAGAAAATTTGTGCCCATTAACATTACCATCTAATTCAACAA
GAATTGGGACAACTCCAGTGAAAAGTTCTTCTCCTTTACTCATCTAGTATTTCTCCTCTTTCTCTAGATT
AAACAAAATTATTTGTAGAGGCTGTTTCGTCCTCACGGACTCATCAGACCGGAAAGCACATCCGGTGACA
GCTACTCACATGGATTGCTTATATTTACAGGACCAACTGGATCTGGAAAAACAACAACAATGTATGCGTC
TAGGGCGGCGGATTTGTCCTACTCAGGAGAGCGTTCACCGACAAACAACAGATAAAACGAAAGGCCCAGT
CTTTCGACTGAGCCTTTCGTTTTATTTGATGCCACGCGTACCATGGGACTAGGGCCCATACCCAAAAAAA
AACCCCGCCCCTGACAGGGCGGGGTTTTTTTT
Features (pLannotate 1.2.2; 21 found; start..end, strand, type, name):
     27..53      +  misc_feature   bom (fragment): basis of mobility region from pBR322
    152..207     -  rep_origin     RSF ori (fragment): Plasmids containing the RSF 1030 origin of replication can be propagated in E. coli cells that contain additional plasmids with compatible origins.
    295..839     -  rep_origin     p15A ori: Plasmids containing the medium-copy-number p15A origin of replication can be propagated in E. coli cells that contain a second plasmid with the ColE1 origin.
    924..1018    -  terminator     lambda t0 terminator: transcription terminator from phage lambda
   1042..1698    -  CDS            cat: CAT_ECOLX - Experimental evidence at protein level: Swiss-Prot protein existence level 1. This enzyme is an effector of chloramphenicol resistance in bacteria. From Escherichia coli. This protein is used as a marker in many commonly used cloning vectors, such as pACYC184.
   1699..1796    -  promoter       cat promoter: promoter of the E. coli cat gene encoding chloramphenicol acetyltransferase
   1861..1890    -  terminator     T3Te terminator: phage T3 early transcription terminator
   1976..2019    -  terminator     bacterial terminator: putative bacterial transcription terminator
   2022..2043    +  misc_feature   BioBrick prefix: BioBrick prefix for parts that do not start with "ATG"
   2047..2078    +  promoter       J23119 promoter (fragment): bacterial promoter (Registry of Standard Biological Parts BBa J23119)
   2106..2780    +  CDS            mRFP1: mRFP1 is a basic (constitutively fluorescent) red fluorescent protein published in 2002, derived from Discosoma sp.. It is reported to be a somewhat slowly-maturing monomer with low acid sensitivity.
   2803..2874    +  terminator     rrnB T1 terminator: transcription terminator T1 from the E. coli rrnB gene
   2890..2917    +  terminator     T7Te terminator: phage T7 early transcription terminator
   2924..2944    +  misc_feature   BioBrick suffix: universal suffix for all parts
   2945..3002    +  terminator     his operon terminator: This putative transcriptin terminator from the E. coli his operon has a 2-bp deletion introduced during synthesis. Its efficiency has not been determined.
   3098..3132    +  promoter       J23119 promoter: bacterial promoter (Registry of Standard Biological Parts BBa J23119)
   3219..3240    -  CDS            ssrA tag (LVA) (fragment): C-terminal peptide that mediates degradation in bacteria through the ClpXP and ClpAP proteases (McGinness et al., 2006) mutant LVA variant that confers accelerated degradation under some conditions (Andersen et al., 1998)
   3250..3963    -  CDS            GFP: green fluorescent protein
   4012..4061    -  misc_RNA       sTRSV HHRz: hammerhead ribozyme from the tobacco ringspot virus satellite RNA (Khvorova et al., 2003)
   4063..4128    +  CDS            comGA (fragment): COMGA_BACSU - Also known as comG1. Experimental evidence at protein level: Swiss-Prot protein existence level 1. Required for uptake of DNA by competent cells. From Bacillus subtilis (strain 168).
   4142..4228    -  terminator     rrnB T1 terminator: Escherichia coli rrnB; transcription terminator T1 from the E. coli rrnB gene
