[The description below was written by a language model from this plasmid's Addgene catalogue record and pLannotate feature annotations shown in this document.]
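Description:
pReporter_13_switchBP is a small (about 4.3 kb) synthetic bacterial reporter plasmid for detecting the activity of a serine-type integrase in E. coli. The catalogue lists the backbone as unknown, but the feature tables show a medium-copy p15A origin, which is compatible with ColE1-type plasmids and so allows co-maintenance with a separate integrase expression plasmid. They also show a chloramphenicol acetyltransferase (cat) gene under its native promoter, followed by the lambda t0 terminator, for chloramphenicol selection. Short bom and RSF ori fragments are also annotated. The two sequence records (assembled and depositor) differ by only two nucleotides and have the same annotated features.

The payload is an invertible gfp cassette. A strong constitutive BBa_J23119 promoter points toward a GFP (GFPmut3) coding sequence that lies on the opposite strand, so no GFP is made in the starting state. The gfp segment is flanked by an attP and an attB site, with attP placed upstream of attB in this "switchBP" variant. The att sites themselves are not annotated by the software; the short "comGA" hit beside the ribozyme is probably a spurious match. When the cognate integrase is expressed, it recombines attB with attP, flipping gfp into the promoter's orientation and leaving attL and attR. Because attL ends up in the 5′ UTR, a spacer and the RiboJ ribozyme insulator (annotated as the sTRSV hammerhead ribozyme) precede gfp and reduce the effect of attL on expression. A fragment of an ssrA (LVA) degradation tag is annotated at the GFP C-terminal end. A separate, terminator-insulated mRFP1 cassette driven by a J23119-like promoter provides constitutive red fluorescence to help gate cells in flow cytometry. The plasmid was built for work on recombinase-based permanent genetic memory.
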