Addgene plasmid #62848: pReporter_13_switchBP
Purpose: A reporter plasmid containing the attB and attP sites flanking a green fluorescent protein reporter gene (gfp). attP upstream of attB in this plasmid.
Depositing lab: Christopher Voigt. Depositing organization: Massachusetts Institute of Technology. Publication: Permanent genetic memory with >1-byte capacity. Yang L, Nielsen AA, Fernandez-Rodriguez J, McClune CJ, Laub MT, Lu TK, Voigt CA. Nat Methods. 2014 Dec;11(12):1261-6. doi: 10.1038/nmeth.3147. Epub 2014 Oct 26. PubMed 25344638.
Backbone
  Vector backbone: unknown
  Vector type: Bacterial Expression
Growth in bacteria
  Bacterial resistance: Chloramphenicol, 25 μg/mL
  Growth temperature: 37°C
  Growth strain: DH10B
  Copy number: Unknown
Gene/Insert
  Gene/Insert name: Reporter_13_switchBP (alt name: attP-GFPmut3-RiboJ-attB)
  Species: Synthetic
  Promoter: BBa_J23119
  Cloning method: Unknown
  Sequencing primers: 5′ GFP-F; 3′ GFP-R
Terms and licenses: Academic/Nonprofit Terms; Industry Terms: Not Available to Industry
Depositor comments: Note--attP upstream of attB in this plasmid. This reporter plasmid contains the attB and attP sites flanking a green fluorescent protein reporter gene (gfp). A strong constitutive promoter (BBa_J23119) is placed upstream of the attB site, which transcribes in the opposite orientation as gfp. After the integrase is expressed, the orientation of gfp is inverted and it is transcribed. After inversion, recombined attB and attP sites result in the formation of attL and attR. The attL site is located on the 5'UTR and could impact gfp expression. To insulate against this effect, we included a spacer and the ribozyme RiboJ. Also contains mRFP in order to aid the gating of cells.
How to cite: pReporter_13_switchBP was a gift from Christopher Voigt (Addgene plasmid # 62848 ; http://n2t.net/addgene:62848 ; RRID:Addgene_62848)
