>Addgene plasmid #62848 | pReporter_13_switchBP | addgene partial sequence | sequence record 106360 | GFP-F 5'-GGTCCTTCTTGAGTTTGTAAC-3'
AGGCCTGCAGCAAACGACGAAAACTACGCTTAATATTCGGAGTTGTATTTATGTTACTAAAACAACTGGT
CAAGTTCTACAAATACAACCGTTATTGGTTATCGCTCTCATCGAACTGCTAGCATTATACCTAGGACTGA
GCTAGCTGTCAAATTACCGCCTTTGAGTGAGCTGATACCGCTCGCCGCAGCCGAACGACCGAGCGCAGCG
AGTCAGTGAGCGAGGAAGCCTGCATAACGCGAAGTAATCTTTTCGGTTTTAAAGAAAAAGGGCAGGGTGG
TGACACCTTGCCCTTTTTTGCCGGACTGCAGCTGCCGCTACTAGTATATAAACGCAGAAAGGCCCACCCG
AAGGTGAGCCAGTGTGACTCTAGTAGAGAGCGTTCACCGACAAACAACAGATAAAACGAAAGGCCCAGTC
TTTCGACTGAGCCTTTCGTTTTATTTGATGCCTGGCTCTAGTATTATTAAGCACCGGTGGAGTGACGACC
TTCAGCACGTTCGTACTGTTCAACGATGGTGTAGTCTTCGTTGTGGGAGGTGATGTCCAGTTTGATGTCG
GTTTTGTAAGCACCCGGCAGCTGAACCGGTTTTTTAGCCATGTAGGTGGTTTTAACTTCAGCGTCGTAGT
GACCACCGTCTTTCAGTTTCAGACGCATTTTGATTTCACCTTTCAGAGCACCGTCTTCCGGGTACATACG
TTCGGTGGAAGCTTCCCAACCCATGGTTTT
