>Addgene plasmid #62848 | pReporter_13_switchBP | addgene partial sequence | sequence record 106375 | GFP-R 5'-CCATCTAATTCAACAAGAATTGGGACAAC-3'
CTCATCTAGTATTTCTCCTCTTTCTCTAGATTAAACAAAATTATTTGTAGAGGCTGTTTCGTCCTCACGG
ACTCATCAGACCGGAAAGCACATCCGGTGACAGCTACTCACATGGATTGCTTATATTTACAGGACCAACT
GGATCTGGAAAAACAACAACAATGTATGCGTCTAGGGCGGCGGATTTGTCCTACTCAGGAGAGCGTTCAC
CGACAAACAACAGATAAAACGAAAGGCCCAGTCTTTCGACTGAGCCTTTCGTTTTATTTGATGCCACGCG
TACCATGGGACTAGGGCCCATACCCAAAAAAAAACCCCGCCCCTGACAGGGCGGGGTTTTTTTTAGGTAG
AGACCCACGAGGCAGACCTCAGCGCTAGCGGAGTGTATACTGGCTTACTATGTTGGCACTGATGAGGGTG
TCAGTGAAGTGCTTCATGTGGCAGGAGAAAAAAGGCTGCACCGGTGCGTCAGCAGAATATGTGATACAGG
ATATATTCCGCTTCCTCGCTCACTGACTCGCTACGCTCGGTCGTTCGACTGCGGCGAGCGGAAATGGCTT
ACGAACGGGGCGGAGATTTCCTGGAAGATGCCAGGAAGATACTTAACAGGGAAGTGAGAGGGCCGCGGCA
AAGCCGTTTTTCCATAGGCTCCGCCCCCCTGACAAGCATCACGAAATCTGACGCTCAAATCAGTGGTGGC
GAAACCCGACAGGACTATAAAGATACCAGGCGTTTCCC
